Addgene plasmid #167602: pKP2009
Purpose: Express ExbB (215-224 Ala),ExbD
Depositing lab: Kathleen Postle. Depositing organization: Pennsylvania State University.
Backbone
  Vector backbone: pBAD24
  Vector type: Bacterial Expression
Growth in bacteria
  Bacterial resistance: Ampicillin, 100 μg/mL
  Growth temperature: 37°C
  Growth strain: DH5alpha
  Copy number: High Copy
Gene/Insert
  Gene/Insert name: ExbB, ExbD
  Species: Escherichia coli
  Mutation: exbB gene with ala codons replacing codons 215-224 in pKP660 (PMID: 19627500)
  Cloning method: Restriction Enzyme; 5′ cloning site Unknown (unknown if destroyed)
Terms and licenses: Academic/Nonprofit Terms; Industry Terms: Not Available to Industry
How to cite: pKP2009 was a gift from Kathleen Postle (Addgene plasmid # 167602 ; http://n2t.net/addgene:167602 ; RRID:Addgene_167602)
