[The description below was written by a language model from this plasmid's Addgene catalogue record and pLannotate feature annotations shown in this document.]
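Description:
pKP2009 is a bacterial expression plasmid built on the pBAD24 backbone that produces a mutant Escherichia coli ExbB together with wild-type ExbD. The 5,699 nt sequence carries a high-copy ColE1/pMB1-type origin for propagation in E. coli, a β-lactamase gene with its own promoter for ampicillin selection, and an M13 phage origin that in principle allows single-stranded DNA production. Short remnants of pBR322-derived sequence (fragments of bom, rop, the tetracycline resistance gene and its promoter) are also annotated, but they are only partial and should not be functional.

The payload is the exbB–exbD gene pair, arranged in tandem in the same orientation, with exbD starting a few bases after the end of exbB. In the circular map they lie just downstream of the araBAD promoter, and the divergently transcribed araC regulator is present, so expression is controlled by L-arabinose and can be titrated by inducer level. A fragment of a pUC-type multiple cloning site, a 5S rRNA segment and the rrnB T1 and T2 terminators follow the genes and end transcription. According to the record, codons 215–224 of exbB have been replaced with alanine codons, the change having been made in a parent plasmid, pKP660; no epitope tags or reporters are annotated. ExbB and ExbD act with TonB in energy-dependent transport of receptor-bound substrates, with ExbB stabilising both ExbD and TonB. The block alanine substitution suggests use in mapping which ExbB regions matter for that system, although the record states only that the purpose is to express the mutant ExbB with ExbD.
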