Features (pLannotate 1.2.2; 16 found; start..end, strand, type, name):
      1..732     +  CDS            exbB: EXBB_ECOLI - Experimental evidence at protein level: Swiss-Prot protein existence level 1. Involved in the TonB-dependent energy-dependent transport of various receptor-bound substrates. Protects ExbD from proteolytic degradation and functionally stabilizes TonB. From Escherichia coli (strain K12).
    742..1164    +  CDS            exbD: EXBD_ECOLI - Experimental evidence at protein level: Swiss-Prot protein existence level 1. Involved in the TonB-dependent energy-dependent transport of various receptor-bound substrates. From Escherichia coli (strain K12).
   1168..1205    +  misc_feature   MCS (fragment): pUC18/19 multiple cloning site
   1289..1404    +  ncRNA          5S rRNA: Accession: RF00001 - 5S ribosomal RNA
   1408..1494    +  terminator     rrnB T1 terminator: Escherichia coli rrnB; transcription terminator T1 from the E. coli rrnB gene
   1586..1613    +  terminator     rrnB T2 terminator: transcription terminator T2 from the E. coli rrnB gene
   1632..1723    +  promoter       AmpR promoter: bla
   1724..2584    +  CDS            AmpR: β-lactamase; bla; confers resistance to ampicillin, carbenicillin, and related antibiotics
   2626..3006    +  rep_origin     M13 ori (sequence partly withheld): M13 bacteriophage origin of replication; arrow indicates direction of (+) strand synthesis
   3192..3780    +  rep_origin     ori: high-copy-number ColE1/pMB1/pBR322/pUC origin of replication
   3966..4017    -  misc_feature   bom (fragment): basis of mobility region from pBR322
   4133..4172    -  CDS            rop (fragment): Rop protein, which maintains plasmids at low copy number; rop
   4173..4358    -  CDS            TcR (fragment): tetracycline efflux protein; tet; confers resistance to tetracycline
   4368..4386    +  promoter       tet promoter (fragment): E. coli promoter for tetracycline efflux protein gene
   4476..5354    -  CDS            araC: L-arabinose regulatory protein; araC
   5381..5665    +  promoter       araBAD promoter: araBAD; promoter of the L-arabinose operon of E. coli; the araC regulatory gene is transcribed in the opposite direction (Guzman et al., 1995)
>Addgene plasmid #167602 | pKP2009 | addgene full sequence | sequence record 339839 | Addgene NGS Result
ATGGGTAATAATTTAATGCAGACGGACCTTTCCGTCTGGGGTATGTATCAGCACGCCGATATTGTCGTTA
AGTGCGTGATGATTGGGCTTATTTTGGCCTCCGTAGTCACCTGGGCAATCTTCTTCAGTAAGAGCGTAGA
GTTCTTCAATCAGAAGCGTCGCCTTAAGCGCGAGCAGCAACTGCTGGCTGAAGCGCGTTCCTTAAACCAG
GCCAACGATATCGCCGCTGATTTTGGTAGCAAAAGCTTAAGCCTGCATTTGCTCAATGAAGCGCAGAATG
AGCTGGAACTGTCAGAAGGCAGCGACGATAACGAAGGTATTAAAGAACGTACCAGCTTCCGTCTGGAGCG
TCGGGTCGCCGCAGTGGGTCGTCAAATGGGCCGCGGTAACGGCTATCTGGCAACCATCGGCGCGATTTCT
CCGTTCGTTGGTCTGTTTGGTACGGTCTGGGGCATCATGAACAGCTTTATTGGTATCGCGCAAACGCAGA
CCACTAACCTGGCAGTCGTTGCGCCGGGTATCGCAGAAGCTCTGTTAGCAACGGCAATCGGCCTCGTGGC
AGCGATTCCTGCGGTCGTTATCTATAACGTATTTGCACGCCAGATTGGCGGCTTTAAAGCGATGCTGGGT
GATGTTGCAGCGGCAGCTGCTGCAGCTGCTGCTGCAGCAGCTGATCTGGAAGCCAGCGCCGCTGCGCATC
CGGTTCGTGTCGCACAAAAATTACGCGCAGGATAATATCCGATGGCAATGCATCTTAACGAAAACCTCGA
CGATAACGGCGAAATGCATGATATCAACGTGACGCCGTTTATCGACGTGATGTTGGTTCTGCTGATTATC
TTTATGGTGGCGGCACCGTTAGCGACGGTAGATGTGAAGGTGAACTTGCCTGCTTCTACCAGCACGCCGC
AGCCGCGCCCGGAAAAACCGGTTTATCTGTCGGTGAAGGCAGACAACTCGATGTTTATCGGTAACGATCC
GGTCACCGATGAAACAATGATTACGGCGTTGAATGCGTTAACCGAAGGCAAGAAAGACACCACCATCTTC
TTCCGAGCGGACAAAACCGTCGATTACGAGACGTTGATGAAGGTAATGGATACGCTGCATCAGGCGGGTT
ACCTGAAGATAGGTCTGGTCGGCGAAGAAACCGCCAAAGCGAAGTAAGGGGATCCTCTAGAGTCGACCTG
CAGGCATGCAAGCTTGGCTGTTTTGGCGGATGAGAGAAGATTTTCAGCCTGATACAGATTAAATCAGAAC
GCAGAAGCGGTCTGATAAAACAGAATTTGCCTGGCGGCAGTAGCGCGGTGGTCCCACCTGACCCCATGCC
GAACTCAGAAGTGAAACGCCGTAGCGCCGATGGTAGTGTGGGGTCTCCCCATGCGAGAGTAGGGAACTGC
CAGGCATCAAATAAAACGAAAGGCTCAGTCGAAAGACTGGGCCTTTCGTTTTATCTGTTGTTTGTCGGTG
AACGCTCTCCTGAGTAGGACAAATCCGCCGGGAGCGGATTTGAACGTTGCGAAGCAACGGCCCGGAGGGT
GGCGGGCAGGACGCCCGCCATAAACTGCCAGGCATCAAATTAAGCAGAAGGCCATCCTGACGGATGGCCT
TTTTGCGTTTCTACAAACTCTTTTGTTTATTTTTCTAAATACATTCAAATATGTATCCGCTCATGAGACA
ATAACCCTGATAAATGCTTCAATAATATTGAAAAAGGAAGAGTATGAGTATTCAACATTTCCGTGTCGCC
CTTATTCCCTTTTTTGCGGCATTTTGCCTTCCTGTTTTTGCTCACCCAGAAACGCTGGTGAAAGTAAAAG
ATGCTGAAGATCAGTTGGGTGCACGAGTGGGTTACATCGAACTGGATCTCAACAGCGGTAAGATCCTTGA
GAGTTTTCGCCCCGAAGAACGTTTTCCAATGATGAGCACTTTTAAAGTTCTGCTATGTGGCGCGGTATTA
TCCCGTGTTGACGCCGGGCAAGAGCAACTCGGTCGCCGCATACACTATTCTCAGAATGACTTGGTTGAGT
ACTCACCAGTCACAGAAAAGCATCTTACGGATGGCATGACAGTAAGAGAATTATGCAGTGCTGCCATAAC
CATGAGTGATAACACTGCGGCCAACTTACTTCTGACAACGATCGGAGGACCGAAGGAGCTAACCGCTTTT
TTGCACAACATGGGGGATCATGTAACTCGCCTTGATCGTTGGGAACCGGAGCTGAATGAAGCCATACCAA
ACGACGAGCGTGACACCACGATGCCTGTAGCAATGGCAACAACGTTGCGCAAACTATTAACTGGCGAACT
ACTTACTCTAGCTTCCCGGCAACAATTAATAGACTGGATGGAGGCGGATAAAGTTGCAGGACCACTTCTG
CGCTCGGCCCTTCCGGCTGGCTGGTTTATTGCTGATAAATCTGGAGCCGGTGAGCGTGGGTCTCGCGGTA
TCATTGCAGCACTGGGGCCAGATGGTAAGCCCTCCCGTATCGTAGTTATCTACACGACGGGGAGTCAGGC
AACTATGGATGAACGAAATAGACAGATCGCTGAGATAGGTGCCTCACTGATTAAGCATTGGTAACTGTCA
GACCAAGTTTACTCATATATACTTTAGATTGATT
[125 nt withheld, positions 2625-2749]
C
[141 nt withheld, positions 2751-2891]
CCTTTGACGTTGGAGTCCACGTTCTTT
[37 nt withheld, positions 2919-2955]
ACCCTATCTCGGGCTATTCTTTTGATTTATAAGGGATTTTGCCGATTTCGGCCTATTGGTTAAAAAATGA
GCTGATTTAACAAAAATTTAACGCGAATTTTAACAAAATATTAACGTTTACAATTTAAAAGGATCTAGGT
GAAGATCCTTTTTGATAATCTCATGACCAAAATCCCTTAACGTGAGTTTTCGTTCCACTGAGCGTCAGAC
CCCGTAGAAAAGATCAAAGGATCTTCTTGAGATCCTTTTTTTCTGCGCGTAATCTGCTGCTTGCAAACAA
AAAAACCACCGCTACCAGCGGTGGTTTGTTTGCCGGATCAAGAGCTACCAACTCTTTTTCCGAAGGTAAC
TGGCTTCAGCAGAGCGCAGATACCAAATACTGTCCTTCTAGTGTAGCCGTAGTTAGGCCACCACTTCAAG
AACTCTGTAGCACCGCCTACATACCTCGCTCTGCTAATCCTGTTACCAGTGGCTGCTGCCAGTGGCGATA
AGTCGTGTCTTACCGGGTTGGACTCAAGACGATAGTTACCGGATAAGGCGCAGCGGTCGGGCTGAACGGG
GGGTTCGTGCACACAGCCCAGCTTGGAGCGAACGACCTACACCGAACTGAGATACCTACAGCGTGAGCTA
TGAGAAAGCGCCACGCTTCCCGAAGGGAGAAAGGCGGACAGGTATCCGGTAAGCGGCAGGGTCGGAACAG
GAGAGCGCACGAGGGAGCTTCCAGGGGGAAACGCCTGGTATCTTTATAGTCCTGTCGGGTTTCGCCACCT
CTGACTTGAGCGTCGATTTTTGTGATGCTCGTCAGGGGGGCGGAGCCTATGGAAAAACGCCAGCAACGCG
GCCTTTTTACGGTTCCTGGCCTTTTGCTGGCCTTTTGCTCACATGTTCTTTCCTGCGTTATCCCCTGATT
CTGTGGATAACCGTATTACCGCCTTTGAGTGAGCTGATACCGCTCGCCGCAGCCGAACGACCGAGCGCAG
CGAGTCAGTGAGCGAGGAAGCGGAAGAGCGCCTGATGCGGTATTTTCTCCTTACGCATCTGTGCGGTATT
TCACACCGCATAGGGTCATGGCTGCGCCCCGACACCCGCCAACACCCGCTGACGCGCCCTGACGGGCTTG
TCTGCTCCCGGCATCCGCTTACAGACAAGCTGTGACCGTCTCCGGGAGCTGCATGTGTCAGAGGTTTTCA
CCGTCATCACCGAAACGCGCGAGGCAGAAGGAGATGGCGCCCAACAGTCCCCCGGCCACGGGGCCTGCCA
CCATACCCACGCCGAAACAAGCGCTCATGAGCCCGAAGTGGCGAGCCCGATCTTCCCCATCGGTGATGTC
GGCGATATAGGCGCCAGCAACCGCACCTGTGGCGCCGGTGATGCCGGCCACGATGCGTCCGGCGTAGAGG
ATCTGCTCATGTTTGACAGCTTATCATCGATGCATAATGTGCCTGTCAAATGGACGAAGCAGGGATTCTG
CAAACCCTATGCTACTCCGTCAAGCCGTCAATTGTCTGATTCGTTACCAATTATGACAACTTGACGGCTA
CATCATTCACTTTTTCTTCACAACCGGCACGGAACTCGCTCGGGCTGGCCCCGGTGCATTTTTTAAATAC
CCGCGAGAAATAGAGTTGATCGTCAAAACCAACATTGCGACCGACGGTGGCGATAGGCATCCGGGTGGTG
CTCAAAAGCAGCTTCGCCTGGCTGATACGTTGGTCCTCGCGCCAGCTTAAGACGCTAATCCCTAACTGCT
GGCGGAAAAGATGTGACAGACGCGACGGCGACAAGCAAACATGCTGTGCGACGCTGGCGATATCAAAATT
GCTGTCTGCCAGGTGATCGCTGATGTACTGACAAGCCTCGCGTACCCGATTATCCATCGGTGGATGGAGC
GACTCGTTAATCGCTTCCATGCGCCGCAGTAACAATTGCTCAAGCAGATTTATCGCCAGCAGCTCCGAAT
AGCGCCCTTCCCCTTGCCCGGCGTTAATGATTTGCCCAAACAGGTCGCTGAAATGCGGCTGGTGCGCTTC
ATCCGGGCGAAAGAACCCCGTATTGGCAAATATTGACGGCCAGTTAAGCCATTCATGCCAGTAGGCGCGC
GGACGAAAGTAAACCCACTGGTGATACCATTCGCGAGCCTCCGGATGACGACCGTAGTGATGAATCTCTC
CTGGCGGGAACAGCAAAATATCACCCGGTCGGCAAACAAATTCTCGTCCCTGATTTTTCACCACCCCCTG
ACCGCGAATGGTGAGATTGAGAATATAACCTTTCATTCCCAGCGGTCGGTCGATAAAAAAATCGAGATAA
CCGTTGGCCTCAATCGGCGTTAAACCCGCCACCAGATGGGCATTAAACGAGTATCCCGGCAGCAGGGGAT
CATTTTGCGCTTCAGCCATACTTTTCATACTCCCGCCATTCAGAGAAGAAACCAATTGTCCATATTGCAT
CAGACATTGCCGTCACTGCGTCTTTTACTGGCTCTTCTCGCTAACCAAACCGGTAACCCCGCTTATTAAA
AGCATTCTGTAACAAAGCGGGACCAAAGCCATGACAAAAACGCGTAACAAAAGTGTCTATAATCACGGCA
GAAAAGTCCACATTGATTATTTGCACGGCGTCACACTTTGCTATGCCATAGCATTTTTATCCATAAGATT
AGCGGATCCTACCTGACGCTTTTTATCGCAACTCTCTACTGTTTCTCCATACCCGTTTTTTTGGGCTAGC
AGGAGGAATTCACC
